>Addgene plasmid #224181 | AiP14427 - pAAV-AiE1190m-minBG-SYFP2-P2A-3XFLAG-10aa-H2B-WPRE3-BGHpA (Alias: CN4427) | addgene full sequence | sequence record 446823 | Addgene NGS Result
CCTGCAGGCAGCTGCGCGCTCGCTCGCTCACTGAGGCCGCCCGGGCGTCGGGCGACCTTTGGTCGCCCGG
CCTCAGTGAGCGAGCGAGCGCGCAGAGAGGGAGTGGCCAACTCCATCACTAGGGGTTCCTGCGGCCGCAC
GCGTTCGGTCCAGGGGTCCTAAGTGTGTAGCTCCCGGGGAGATGTGGGACTGTTCTCACCCAGAAAGAGG
AACTAGAACCACAAGAGCCTAACCCCCCACGGTGGGAAGACACTCTGTGGCATCACCGGGAGGGGAGGCC
AGGTGTGGGCAACTGCAGCTATTTCTAATCCACCAGAGGAAAGAGAGCTTTGACTGCTTGAAAAGCAGGC
TGATTGTCAGGGGCGGAACCCAGCTCAGAGCTGTCAGGGAAGCTCCTGGCAGGGGGTGGAGACAGGGGGC
TTGGACTGACAGGCCTGTGATTTTGAAAGAAATGTCTTTAAGAGAGTGACTTAAAGTAGGAGAGAAATAT
TATTATTAGGTAATGCCTGTCAGGTTATATTTTTTTTTGATGTGTTCTTGGTATTTCATAATCATTTTGC
CTTTAGATGGTAAGCCCTTCCTGGTCCTGGGCCATGAACTATGCCCCTCGGGTCTCACGAGCTCGGGCTG
GGCATAAAAGTCAGGGCAGAGCCATCTATTGCTTACATTTGCTTCTGGGATCCAGATCTTTCGAAGCTAG
CGCTACCGGTCGCCACCATGGTCTCCAAGGGCGAGGAGCTGTTCACCGGGGTGGTGCCCATCCTGGTCGA
GCTGGACGGCGATGTCAACGGCCACAAGTTCAGCGTGTCCGGCGAGGGCGAGGGCGATGCCACCTACGGC
AAGCTGACCCTGAAGCTGATCTGCACCACCGGCAAGCTGCCCGTGCCCTGGCCCACCCTCGTGACCACCC
TGGGCTACGGCGTGCAGTGCTTCGCCCGCTACCCCGACCACATGAAGCAGCACGACTTCTTCAAGTCCGC
CATGCCCGAAGGCTACGTCCAGGAGCGCACCATCTTCTTCAAAGACGACGGCAACTACAAGACCCGCGCC
GAGGTGAAGTTCGAGGGCGACACCCTGGTGAACCGCATCGAGCTGAAGGGCATCGACTTCAAGGAGGACG
GCAACATCCTGGGGCACAAGCTGGAGTACAACTACAACAGCCACAACGTCTATATCACCGCCGACAAGCA
GAAGAACGGCATCAAGGCCAACTTCAAGATCCGCCACAACATCGAGGACGGCGGCGTGCAGCTCGCCGAC
CACTACCAGCAGAACACCCCCATCGGCGACGGCCCCGTGCTGCTGCCCGACAACCACTACCTGAGCTACC
AGTCCAAGCTGAGCAAAGACCCCAACGAGAAGCGCGATCACATGGTCCTGCTGGAGTTCGTGACCGCCGC
CGGGATCACTCTCGGCATGGACGAGCTGTACAAGGGCTCTGGTGCTACCAACTTCTCACTGTTGAAACAG
GCAGGGGATGTAGAGGAGAATCCAGGGCCTGGTGCTAGTGGAGACTACAAAGACCATGACGGAGATTATA
AAGATCATGACATCGATTACAAGGATGACGATGACAAGTCCGGACTCAGATCTGGAGGCTCCGGAGGCCC
AGAGCCAGCGAAGTCTGCTCCCGCCCCGAAAAAGGGCTCCAAGAAGGCGGTGACTAAGGCGCAGAAGAAA
GGCGGCAAGAAGCGCAAGCGCAGCCGCAAGGAGAGCTATTCCATCTATGTGTATAAGGTTCTGAAGCAGG
TCCACCCTGACACCGGCATTTCGTCCAAGGCCATGGGCATCATGAACTCGTTTGTGAACGACATTTTCGA
GCGCATCGCAGGTGAGGCTTCCCGCCTGGCGCATTACAACAAGCGCTCGACCATCACCTCCAGGGAGATC
CAGACGGCCGTGCGCCTGCTGCTGCCTGGGGAGTTGGCCAAGCACGCCGTGTCCGAGGGTACTAAGGCCA
TCACCAAGTACACCAGCGCTAAGTAATGAGGCGCGCCGCGGCCGCGAATTCGATATCATAATCAACCTCT
GGATTACAAAATTTGTGAAAGATTGACTGGTATTCTTAACTATGTTGCTCCTTTTACGCTATGTGGATAC
GCTGCTTTAATGCCTTTGTATCATGCTATTGCTTCCCGTATGGCTTTCATTTTCTCCTCCTTGTATAAAT
CCTGGTTAGTTCTTGCCACGGCGGAACTCATCGCCGCCTGCCTTGCCCGCTGCTGGACAGGGGCTCGGCT
GTTGGGCACTGACAATTCCGTGGCTCGAGAGATCTTCGACTGTGCCTTCTAGTTGCCAGCCATCTGTTGT
TTGCCCCTCCCCCGTGCCTTCCTTGACCCTGGAAGGTGCCACTCCCACTGTCCTTTCCTAATAAAATGAG
GAAATTGCATCGCATTGTCTGAGTAGGTGTCATTCTATTCTGGGGGGTGGGGTGGGGCAGGACAGCAAGG
GGGAGGATTGGGAAGACAATAGCAGGCATGAGATCTCACGTGCGGACCGAGCGGCCGCAGGAACCCCTAG
TGATGGAGTTGGCCACTCCCTCTCTGCGCGCTCGCTCGCTCACTGAGGCCGGGCGACCAAAGGTCGCCCG
ACGCCCGGGCTTTGCCCGGGCGGCCTCAGTGAGCGAGCGAGCGCGCAGCTGCCTGCAGGGGCGCCTATCA
GCACACAATTGCCCATTATACGCGCGTATAATGGACTATTGTGTGCTGATATGATGCGGTATTTTCTCCT
TACGCATCTGTGCGGTATTTCACACCGCATA
[95 nt withheld, positions 2762-2856]
T
[46 nt withheld, positions 2858-2903]
C
[141 nt withheld, positions 2905-3045]
CCTTTGACGTTGGAGTCCACGTTCTTT
[37 nt withheld, positions 3073-3109]
ACTCTATCTCGGGCTATTCTTTTGATTTATAAGGGATTTTGCCGATTTCGGTCTATTGGTTAAAAAATGA
GCTGATTTAACAAAAATTTAACGCGAATTTTAACAAAATATTAACGTTTACAATTTTATGGTGCACTCTC
AGTACAATCTGCTCTGATGCCGCATAGTTAAGCCAGCCCCGACACCCGCCAACACCCGCTGACGCGCCCT
GACGGGCTTGTCTGCTCCCGGCATCCGCTTACAGACAAGCTGTGACCGTCTCCGGGAGCTGCATGTGTCA
GAGGTTTTCACCGTCATCACCGAAACGCGCGAGACGAAAGGGCCTCGTGATACGCCTATTTTTATAGGTT
AATGTCATGATAATAATGGTTTCTTAGACGTCAGGTGGCACTTTTCGGGGAAATGTGCGCGGAACCCCTA
TTTGTTTATTTTTCTAAATACATTCAAATATGTATCCGCTCATGAGACAATAACCCTGATAAATGCTTCA
ATAATATTGAAAAAGGAAGAGTATGAGTATTCAACATTTCCGTGTCGCCCTTATTCCCTTTTTTGCGGCA
TTTTGCCTTCCTGTTTTTGCTCACCCAGAAACGCTGGTGAAAGTAAAAGATGCTGAAGATCAGTTGGGTG
CACGAGTGGGTTACATCGAACTGGATCTCAACAGCGGTAAGATCCTTGAGAGTTTTCGCCCCGAAGAACG
TTTTCCAATGATGAGCACTTTTAAAGTTCTGCTATGTGGCGCGGTATTATCCCGTATTGACGCCGGGCAA
GAGCAACTCGGTCGCCGCATACACTATTCTCAGAATGACTTGGTTGAGTACTCACCAGTCACAGAAAAGC
ATCTTACGGATGGCATGACAGTAAGAGAATTATGCAGTGCTGCCATAACCATGAGTGATAACACTGCGGC
CAACTTACTTCTGACAACGATCGGAGGACCGAAGGAGCTAACCGCTTTTTTGCACAACATGGGGGATCAT
GTAACTCGCCTTGATCGTTGGGAACCGGAGCTGAATGAAGCCATACCAAACGACGAGCGTGACACCACGA
TGCCTGTAGCAATGGCAACAACGTTGCGCAAACTATTAACTGGCGAACTACTTACTCTAGCTTCCCGGCA
ACAATTAATAGACTGGATGGAGGCGGATAAAGTTGCAGGACCACTTCTGCGCTCGGCCCTTCCGGCTGGC
TGGTTTATTGCTGATAAATCTGGAGCCGGTGAGCGTGGGTCTCGCGGTATCATTGCAGCACTGGGGCCAG
ATGGTAAGCCCTCCCGTATCGTAGTTATCTACACGACGGGGAGTCAGGCAACTATGGATGAACGAAATAG
ACAGATCGCTGAGATAGGTGCCTCACTGATTAAGCATTGGTAACTGTCAGACCAAGTTTACTCATATATA
CTTTAGATTGATTTAAAACTTCATTTTTAATTTAAAAGGATCTAGGTGAAGATCCTTTTTGATAATCTCA
TGACCAAAATCCCTTAACGTGAGTTTTCGTTCCACTGAGCGTCAGACCCCGTAGAAAAGATCAAAGGATC
TTCTTGAGATCCTTTTTTTCTGCGCGTAATCTGCTGCTTGCAAACAAAAAAACCACCGCTACCAGCGGTG
GTTTGTTTGCCGGATCAAGAGCTACCAACTCTTTTTCCGAAGGTAACTGGCTTCAGCAGAGCGCAGATAC
CAAATACTGTTCTTCTAGTGTAGCCGTAGTTAGGCCACCACTTCAAGAACTCTGTAGCACCGCCTACATA
CCTCGCTCTGCTAATCCTGTTACCAGTGGCTGCTGCCAGTGGCGATAAGTCGTGTCTTACCGGGTTGGAC
TCAAGACGATAGTTACCGGATAAGGCGCAGCGGTCGGGCTGAACGGGGGGTTCGTGCACACAGCCCAGCT
TGGAGCGAACGACCTACACCGAACTGAGATACCTACAGCGTGAGCTATGAGAAAGCGCCACGCTTCCCGA
AGGGAGAAAGGCGGACAGGTATCCGGTAAGCGGCAGGGTCGGAACAGGAGAGCGCACGAGGGAGCTTCCA
GGGGGAAACGCCTGGTATCTTTATAGTCCTGTCGGGTTTCGCCACCTCTGACTTGAGCGTCGATTTTTGT
GATGCTCGTCAGGGGGGCGGAGCCTATGGAAAAACGCCAGCAACGCGGCCTTTTTACGGTTCCTGGCCTT
TTGCTGGCCTTTTGCTCATATCAGCACACAATTGCCCATTATACGCGCGTATAATGGACTATTGTGTGCT
GATAACATGT
Features (pLannotate 1.2.2; 20 found; start..end, strand, type, name):
     12..39      +  repeat_region  AAV2 ITR (fragment): inverted terminal repeat of adeno-associated virus serotype 2 inverted
     68..95      +  repeat_region  AAV2 ITR (fragment): inverted terminal repeat of adeno-associated virus serotype 2 inverted
    718..1434    +  CDS            SYFP2: SYFP2 is a basic (constitutively fluorescent) yellow fluorescent protein published in 2006, derived from Aequorea victoria. It is reported to be a very rapidly-maturing monomer with moderate acid sensitivity.
   1513..1578    +  CDS            3xFLAG: three tandem FLAG® epitope tags, followed by an enterokinase cleavage site
   1609..1986    +  CDS            H2B: human histone H2B; HIST1H2BJ
   2020..2177    +  misc_feature   WPRE (fragment): woodchuck hepatitis virus posttranscriptional regulatory element
   2183..2263    +  misc_feature   WPRE (fragment): woodchuck hepatitis virus posttranscriptional regulatory element
   2280..2391    +  polyA_signal   bGH poly(A) signal: bovine growth hormone polyadenylation signal
   2509..2649    +  repeat_region  AAV2 ITR: inverted terminal repeat of adeno-associated virus serotype 2 inverted
   2656..2683    +  misc_feature   telR: telR; telomeric sequence from coliphage N15
   2684..2711    +  misc_feature   telL: telL; telomeric sequence from coliphage N15
   2712..2761    -  misc_feature   bom (fragment): basis of mobility region from pBR322
   2780..3235    +  rep_origin     f1 ori (sequence partly withheld): f1 bacteriophage origin of replication; arrow indicates direction of (+) strand synthesis
   3236..3285    -  misc_feature   bom (fragment): basis of mobility region from pBR322
   3387..3422    -  CDS            rop (fragment): Rop protein, which maintains plasmids at low copy number; rop
   3517..3621    +  promoter       AmpR promoter: bla
   3622..4482    +  CDS            AmpR: β-lactamase; bla; confers resistance to ampicillin, carbenicillin, and related antibiotics
   4653..5241    +  rep_origin     ori: high-copy-number ColE1/pMB1/pBR322/pUC origin of replication
   5298..5325    +  misc_feature   telR: telR; telomeric sequence from coliphage N15
   5326..5353    +  misc_feature   telL: telL; telomeric sequence from coliphage N15
