[The description below was written by a language model from this plasmid's Addgene catalogue record and pLannotate feature annotations shown in this document.]
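Description:
AiP14427 - pAAV-AiE1190m-minBG-SYFP2-P2A-3XFLAG-10aa-H2B-WPRE3-BGHpA (alias CN4427) is a recombinant AAV transfer plasmid of about 5.4 kb, used to package an enhancer-driven reporter genome into AAV particles. The expression cassette lies between AAV2 inverted terminal repeats, which supply the cis signals for genome replication and encapsidation. The annotation detects one complete ITR downstream of the cassette and only short fragments of the upstream one. The bacterial backbone carries a high-copy ColE1/pUC-type origin, an f1 phage origin, and a β-lactamase gene under its own promoter for ampicillin selection. Short telR/telL motifs from coliphage N15 and small bom and rop fragments are also annotated.

By name, expression is controlled by AiE1190m, an enhancer sequence placed ahead of a minimal beta-globin promoter (minBG). Neither element is annotated in the feature table, but both presumably occupy the unannotated region between the 5′ ITR and the SYFP2 start. The synthetic coding unit encodes the fast-maturing monomeric yellow fluorescent protein SYFP2, followed by a P2A self-cleaving peptide and then human histone H2B carrying an N-terminal 3xFLAG tag joined through a 10-amino-acid linker. A single transcript should therefore yield soluble SYFP2 that fills the cell and a separate chromatin-bound, FLAG-tagged H2B that marks nuclei for antibody-based detection. A shortened WPRE (WPRE3, seen as two WPRE fragments) enhances transcript expression, and a bovine growth hormone polyadenylation signal ends the cassette.

The enhancer is designed to drive AAV-mediated transgene expression in striatal medium spiny neurons, favouring D2 over D1 MSNs. The construct is part of an enhancer AAV toolbox for accessing striatal cell types.
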