Addgene plasmid #224181: AiP14427 - pAAV-AiE1190m-minBG-SYFP2-P2A-3XFLAG-10aa-H2B-WPRE3-BGHpA (Alias: CN4427)
Purpose: AiE1190m is an enhancer sequence, designed to drive AAV-mediated transgene expression in striatal D2 MSN>D1 MSN
Depositing lab: Allen Institute for Brain Science & Jonathan Ting. Depositing organization: Allen Institute. Publication: Enhancer AAV toolbox for accessing and perturbing striatal cell types and circuits. Hunker AC, Wirthlin ME, Gill G, Johansen NJ, Hooper M, Omstead V, Vargas S, Lerma MN, Taskin N, Weed N, Laird WD, Bishaw YM, Bendrick JL, Gore BB, Ben-Simon Y, Opitz-Araya X, Martinez RA, Way SW, Thyagarajan B, Otto S, Sanchez REA, Alexander JR, Amaya A, Amster A, Arbuckle J, Ayala A, Baker PM, Barcelli T, Barta S, Bertagnolli D, Bielstein C, Bishwakarma P, Bowlus J, Boyer G, Brouner K, Casian B, Casper T, Chakka AB, Chakrabarty R, Chong P, Clark M, Colbert K, Daniel S, Dawe T, Departee M, DiValentin P, Donadio NP, Dotson NI, Dwivedi D, Egdorf T, Fliss T, Gary A, Goldy J, Grasso C, Groce EL, Gudsnuk K, Han W, Haradon Z, Hastings S, Helback O, Ho WV, Huang C, Johnson T, Jones DL, Juneau Z, Kenney J, Leibly M, Li S, Liang E, Loeffler H, Lusk NA, Madigan Z, Malloy J, Malone J, McCue R, Melchor J, Mich JK, Moosman S, Morin E, Naidoo R, Newman D, Ngo K, Nguyen K, Oster AL, Ouellette B, Oyama AA, Pena N, Pham T, Phillips E, Pom C, Potekhina L, Ransford S, Ray PL, Reding M, Rette DF, Reynoldson C, Rimorin C, Sigler AR, Rocha DB, Ronellenfitch K, Ruiz A, Sawyer L, Sevigny JP, Shapovalova NV, Shepard N, Shulga L, Soliman S, Staats B, Taormina MJ, Tieu M, Wang Y, Wilkes J, Wood T, Zhou T, Williford A, Dee N, Mollenkopf T, Ng L, Esposito L, Kalmbach BE, Yao S, Ariza J, Collman F, Mufti S, Smith K, Waters J, Ersing I, Patrick M, Zeng H, Lein ES, Kojima Y, Horwitz G, Owen SF, Levi BP, Daigle TL, Tasic B, Bakken TE, Ting JT. Neuron. 2025 May 21;113(10):1507-1524.e17. doi: 10.1016/j.neuron.2025.04.035. PubMed 40403704.
Backbone
  Vector backbone: rAAV
  Vector type: AAV
Growth in bacteria
  Bacterial resistance: Ampicillin, 100 μg/mL
  Growth temperature: 30°C
  Growth strain: NEB Stable
  Copy number: High Copy
Gene/Insert
  Gene/Insert name: SYFP2-P2A-3XFLAG-10aa-H2B
  Species: Synthetic
  Cloning method: Restriction Enzyme; 5′ cloning site unknown (unknown if destroyed)
Terms and licenses: Academic/Nonprofit Terms; Industry Terms: Not Available to Industry
Depositor comments: Allen Institute plasmid alias: CN4427 . This work supported by NIH BRAIN Initiative grant UF1MH128339.
How to cite: AiP14427 - pAAV-AiE1190m-minBG-SYFP2-P2A-3XFLAG-10aa-H2B-WPRE3-BGHpA (Alias: CN4427) was a gift from Allen Institute for Brain Science & Jonathan Ting (Addgene plasmid # 224181 ; http://n2t.net/addgene:224181 ; RRID:Addgene_224181)
